Addgene plasmid #42841: TAL3378
Depositing lab: Keith Joung. Depositing organization: Massachusetts General Hospital. Publication: Targeted gene disruption in somatic zebrafish cells using engineered TALENs. Sander JD, Cade L, Khayter C, Reyon D, Peterson RT, Joung JK, Yeh JR. Nat Biotechnol. 2011 Aug 5;29(8):697-8. doi: 10.1038/nbt.1934. PubMed 21822241.
Backbone
  Vector backbone: JDS71
  Backbone manufacturer: Addgene plasmid #32287
  Backbone size w/o insert (bp): 6447
  Vector type: Mammalian Expression ; T7
Growth in bacteria
  Bacterial resistance: Ampicillin, 100 μg/mL
  Growth temperature: 37°C
  Growth strain: XL1 Blue
  Copy number: High Copy
Gene/Insert
  Gene/Insert name: ZebrafishCommunity-tet3(ENSDART00000137355)-left (alt name: tet3(ENSDART00000137355))
  Species: D. rerio (zebrafish)
  Insert size (bp): 1640
  Promoter: CMV
  Tag / fusion protein: 3X Flag (N terminal on backbone); WT FOKI (C terminal on backbone)
  Cloning method: Restriction Enzyme; 5′ cloning site N/A (destroyed during cloning); 3′ cloning site N/A (destroyed during cloning)
  Sequencing primers: 5′ CMV-F; 3′ BGH-rev
Terms and licenses: Academic/Nonprofit Terms; Industry Terms: Not Available to Industry
Depositor comments: Target binding site: TTGCTCCTTGGTTGCATC It is strongly recommended that users perform a diagnostic digest to verify this plasmid prior to use. For example, a double digest of the plasmid with BamHI and KpnI should result in two bands at 2.3kb and 5.8kb.
How to cite: TAL3378 was a gift from Keith Joung (Addgene plasmid # 42841 ; http://n2t.net/addgene:42841 ; RRID:Addgene_42841)
