[The description below was written by a language model from this plasmid's Addgene catalogue record.]
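Description:
TAL3378 is a TALEN expression plasmid encoding the "left" monomer of a nuclease pair designed against the zebrafish (D. rerio) tet3 gene (transcript ENSDART00000137355). It is built on the JDS71 backbone, a 6447 bp TALEN framework vector classed as a mammalian expression vector with a T7 element. The roughly 1.64 kb insert is an engineered TAL effector repeat array that was cloned by restriction enzyme methods, with the cloning sites destroyed in the process. The plasmid is maintained at high copy in E. coli under ampicillin selection. The record does not specify the origin of replication or any selectable marker for eukaryotic cells.

The backbone supplies the parts flanking the repeat array, so the finished open reading frame carries an N-terminal 3X FLAG tag, useful for detecting the protein, and a C-terminal wild-type FokI nuclease domain. Expression is driven by the CMV promoter. The T7 designation suggests that a T7 promoter is also present, which would allow in vitro transcription of mRNA, the usual route for delivering nucleases into zebrafish embryos by injection. BGH-rev is listed as a sequencing primer, which implies a bovine growth hormone polyadenylation region downstream, though this is not stated as a feature.

FokI cleaves DNA only as a dimer, so this construct is meant to be used with a matching "right" TALEN that binds the opposite strand across a short spacer. Paired binding produces a double-strand break at the tet3 locus, and error-prone repair of that break can create disruptive insertions or deletions. The plasmid appears to belong to a community set of zebrafish gene-targeting TALENs, and the associated work concerns targeted gene disruption in somatic zebrafish cells.
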