>Addgene plasmid #42841 | TAL3378 | depositor partial sequence | sequence record 57961 | TAL3378 sequence 2430 bps
TCTAGAGCTAGCACCATGGACTACAAAGACCATGACGGTGATTATAAAGATCATGACATCGATTACAAGG
ATGACGATGACAAGATGGCCCCCAAGAAGAAGAGGAAGGTGGGCATTCACCGCGGGGTACCTATGGTGGA
CTTGAGGACACTCGGTTATTCGCAACAGCAACAGGAGAAAATCAAGCCTAAGGTCAGGAGCACCGTCGCG
CAACACCACGAGGCGCTTGTGGGGCATGGCTTCACTCATGCGCATATTGTCGCGCTTTCACAGCACCCTG
CGGCGCTTGGGACGGTGGCTGTCAAATACCAAGATATGATTGCGGCCCTGCCCGAAGCCACGCACGAGGC
AATTGTAGGGGTCGGTAAACAGTGGTCGGGAGCGCGAGCACTTGAGGCGCTGCTGACTGTGGCGGGTGAG
CTTAGGGGGCCTCCGCTCCAGCTCGACACCGGGCAGCTGCTGAAGATCGCGAAGAGAGGGGGAGTAACAG
CGGTAGAGGCAGTGCACGCCTGGCGCAATGCGCTCACCGGGGCCCCCTTGAACCTGACCCCAGACCAGGT
AGTCGCAATCGCGTCAAACGGAGGGGGAAAGCAAGCCCTGGAAACCGTGCAAAGGTTGTTGCCGGTCCTT
TGTCAAGACCACGGCCTTACACCGGAGCAAGTCGTGGCCATTGCAAATAATAACGGTGGCAAACAGGCTC
TTGAGACGGTTCAGAGACTTCTCCCAGTTCTCTGTCAAGCCCACGGGCTGACTCCCGATCAAGTTGTAGC
GATTGCGTCGCATGACGGAGGGAAACAAGCATTGGAGACTGTCCAACGGCTCCTTCCCGTGTTGTGTCAA
GCCCACGGTTTGACGCCTGCACAAGTGGTCGCCATCGCCTCGAATGGCGGCGGTAAGCAGGCGCTGGAAA
CAGTACAGCGCCTGCTGCCTGTACTGTGCCAGGATCATGGACTGACCCCAGACCAGGTAGTCGCAATCGC
GTCACATGACGGGGGAAAGCAAGCCCTGGAAACCGTGCAAAGGTTGTTGCCGGTCCTTTGTCAAGACCAC
GGCCTTACACCGGAGCAAGTCGTGGCCATTGCATCCCACGACGGTGGCAAACAGGCTCTTGAGACGGTTC
AGAGACTTCTCCCAGTTCTCTGTCAAGCCCACGGGCTGACTCCCGATCAAGTTGTAGCGATTGCGTCCAA
CGGTGGAGGGAAACAAGCATTGGAGACTGTCCAACGGCTCCTTCCCGTGTTGTGTCAAGCCCACGGTTTG
ACGCCTGCACAAGTGGTCGCCATCGCCTCGAATGGCGGCGGTAAGCAGGCGCTGGAAACAGTACAGCGCC
TGCTGCCTGTACTGTGCCAGGATCATGGACTGACCCCAGACCAGGTAGTCGCAATCGCGAACAATAATGG
GGGAAAGCAAGCCCTGGAAACCGTGCAAAGGTTGTTGCCGGTCCTTTGTCAAGACCACGGCCTTACACCG
GAGCAAGTCGTGGCCATTGCAAATAATAACGGTGGCAAACAGGCTCTTGAGACGGTTCAGAGACTTCTCC
CAGTTCTCTGTCAAGCCCACGGGCTGACTCCCGATCAAGTTGTAGCGATTGCGTCCAACGGTGGAGGGAA
ACAAGCATTGGAGACTGTCCAACGGCTCCTTCCCGTGTTGTGTCAAGCCCACGGTTTGACGCCTGCACAA
GTGGTCGCCATCGCCTCGAATGGCGGCGGTAAGCAGGCGCTGGAAACAGTACAGCGCCTGCTGCCTGTAC
TGTGCCAGGATCATGGACTGACCCCAGACCAGGTAGTCGCAATCGCGAACAATAATGGGGGAAAGCAAGC
CCTGGAAACCGTGCAAAGGTTGTTGCCGGTCCTTTGTCAAGACCACGGCCTTACACCGGAGCAAGTCGTG
GCCATTGCATCCCACGACGGTGGCAAACAGGCTCTTGAGACGGTTCAGAGACTTCTCCCAGTTCTCTGTC
AAGCCCACGGGCTGACTCCCGATCAAGTTGTAGCGATTGCGTCGAACATTGGAGGGAAACAAGCATTGGA
GACTGTCCAACGGCTCCTTCCCGTGTTGTGTCAAGCCCACGGTTTGACGCCTGCACAAGTGGTCGCCATC
GCCTCGAATGGCGGCGGTAAGCAGGCGCTGGAAACAGTACAGCGCCTGCTGCCTGTACTGTGCCAGGATC
ATGGACTGACACCCGAACAGGTGGTCGCCATTGCTTCCCACGACGGAGGACGGCCAGCCTTGGAGTCCAT
CGTAGCCCAATTGTCCAGGCCCGATCCCGCGTTGGCTGCGTTAACGAATGACCATCTGGTGGCGTTGGCA
TGTCTTGGTGGACGACCCGCGCTCGATGCAGTCAAAAAGGGTCTGCCTCATGCTCCCGCATTGATCAAAA
GAACCAACCGGCGGATTCCCGAGAGAACTTCCCATCGAGTCGCGGGATCC
