>Addgene plasmid #42841 | TAL3378 | addgene partial sequence | sequence record 60826 | JDS-TALEN-F 5'-TAGGGGTCGGTAAACAGTGG-3'
TGTGGCGGGTGAGCTTAGGGGGCCTCCGCTCCAGCTCGACACCGGGCAGCTGCTGAAGATCGCGAAGAGA
GGGGGAGTAACAGCGGTAGAGGCAGTGCACGCCTGGCGCAATGCGCTCACCGGGGCCCCCTTGAACCTGA
CCCCAGACCAGGTAGTCGCAATCGCGTCAAACGGAGGGGGAAAGCAAGCCCTGGAAACCGTGCAAAGGTT
GTTGCCGGTCCTTTGTCAAGACCACGGCCTTACACCGGAGCAAGTCGTGGCCATTGCAAATAATAACGGT
GGCAAACAGGCTCTTGAGACGGTTCAGAGACTTCTCCCAGTTCTCTGTCAAGCCCACGGGCTGACTCCCG
ATCAAGTTGTAGCGATTGCGTCGCATGACGGAGGGAAACAAGCATTGGAGACTGTCCAACGGCTCCTTCC
CGTGTTGTGTCAAGCCCACGGTTTGACGCCTGCACAAGTGGTCGCCATCGCCTCGAATGGCGGCGGTAAG
CAGGCGCTGGAAACAGTACAGCGCCTGCTGCCTGTACTGTGCCAGGATCATGGACTGACCCCAGACCAGG
TAGTCGCAATCGCGTCACATGACGGGGGAAAGCAAGCCCTGGAAACCGTGCAAAGGTTGTTGCCGGTCCT
TTGTCAAGACCACGGCCTTACACCGGAGCAAGTCGTGGCCATTGCATCCCACGACGGTGGCAAACAGGCT
CTTGAGACGGTTCAGAGACTTCTCCCAGTTCTCTGTCAAGCCCACGGGCTGACTCCCGATCAAGTTGTAG
CGATTGCGTCCAACGGTGGAGGGAAACAAGCATTGGAGACTGTCCAACGGCTCCTTCC
